Addgene plasmid #178802: SaCas9v2-Puro
Purpose: (Empty Backbone) SaCas9 with 2A-Puro, and a cloning backbone for sgRNA.
Depositing lab: Paul Thomas. Depositing organization: Adelaide University. Publication: Optimal SpCas9- and SaCas9-mediated gene editing by enhancing gRNA transcript levels through scaffold poly-T tract reduction. Chey YCJ, Gierus L, Lushington C, Arudkumar JC, B Geiger A, Staker LG, Robertson LJ, Pfitzner C, Kennedy JG, Lee RHB, Godahewa GI, Adikusuma F, Thomas PQ. BMC Genomics. 2025 Feb 12;26(1):138. doi: 10.1186/s12864-025-11317-2. PubMed 39939860.
Backbone
  Vector backbone: pSpCas9(BB)-2A-Puro (PX459) V2.0 (Plasmid #62988)
  Backbone manufacturer: Dr. Feng Zhang's Lab
  Backbone size (bp): 8083
  Modifications to backbone: (1) SpCas9 replaced with SaCas9 from PX601 (Plasmid #61591) (2) U6-BbsI-Sp.gRNA cassette replaced with U6-BbsI-Sa.gRNA cassette
  Vector type: Mammalian Expression, CRISPR
  Promoter: Cbh (Cas9-2A Puro) and U6 (gRNA)
  Selectable markers: Puromycin
Growth in bacteria
  Bacterial resistance: Ampicillin, 100 μg/mL
  Growth temperature: 37°C
  Growth strain: DH5alpha
  Copy number: Unknown
Gene/Insert
  Cloning method: Restriction Enzyme
  Sequencing primers: 5′ GGTTTCGCCACCTCTGACTTG
Terms and licenses: Academic/Nonprofit Terms; Industry Terms: Not Available to Industry
Depositor comments: Please visit https://doi.org/10.1101/2024.07.19.604224 for bioRxiv preprint.
How to cite: SaCas9v2-Puro was a gift from Paul Thomas (Addgene plasmid # 178802 ; http://n2t.net/addgene:178802 ; RRID:Addgene_178802)
