[The description below was written by a language model from this plasmid's Addgene catalogue record and pLannotate feature annotations shown in this document.]
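Description:
SaCas9v2-Puro is an all-in-one mammalian CRISPR expression plasmid of 8,083 bp. It is supplied as an empty backbone: it carries Staphylococcus aureus Cas9 and an sgRNA cloning cassette, and the user adds the guide. It derives from pSpCas9(BB)-2A-Puro (PX459) V2.0. In that parent, the SpCas9 coding sequence was replaced with SaCas9 taken from PX601, and the U6-BbsI-Sp.gRNA cassette was replaced with a U6-BbsI-Sa.gRNA equivalent. In bacteria the plasmid replicates from a high-copy ColE1/pUC-type origin and is selected with ampicillin through the bla gene. An f1 phage origin is also present. The table annotates a single AAV2 ITR downstream of the poly(A) signal, along with short bom and rop fragments. One ITR alone would not support AAV packaging, and the record lists the vector only for mammalian expression.

The human U6 RNA polymerase III promoter sits upstream of the Sa gRNA scaffold. The short gap between them corresponds to the BbsI cloning position where a target-specific spacer is inserted by restriction cloning. Immediately downstream, the Cbh promoter is annotated as its parts: a CMV enhancer, the chicken β-actin promoter and a hybrid CBA/MVM intron. It drives SaCas9 fused at its C terminus to a nucleoplasmin bipartite nuclear localisation signal. A 2A-linked puromycin N-acetyltransferase follows, and the transcript ends at a bGH polyadenylation signal. The 2A peptide itself is not annotated but is stated in the catalogue entry. Nuclease and resistance marker therefore come from one transcript, so puromycin can enrich for transfected cells.

The associated publication concerns improving SpCas9 and SaCas9 editing by reducing the poly-T tract in the gRNA scaffold to raise guide transcript levels. The "v2" name may refer to such a modified scaffold, though the record does not spell this out.
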