Features (pLannotate 1.2.2; 17 found; start..end, strand, type, name):
      1..241     +  promoter       U6 promoter: RNA polymerase III promoter for human U6 snRNA
    268..343     +  misc_RNA       Sa gRNA scaffold: guide RNA scaffold for the Staphylococcus aureus CRISPR/Cas9 system
    363..648     +  enhancer       CMV enhancer: human cytomegalovirus immediate early enhancer; contains an 18-bp deletion relative to the standard CMV enhancer
    650..927     +  promoter       chicken β-actin promoter: No description available
    928..1155    +  intron         hybrid intron: hybrid between chicken β-actin (CBA) and minute virus of mice (MMV) introns (Gray et al., 2011)
   1224..4379    +  CDS            cas9: CAS9_STAAU - Experimental evidence at protein level: Swiss-Prot protein existence level 1. CRISPR (clustered regularly interspaced short palindromic repeat) is an adaptive immune system that provides protection against mobile genetic elements (viruses, transposable elements and conjugative plasmids). CRISPR clusters contain spacers, sequences complementary to antecedent mobile elements, and target invading nucleic acids. CRISPR clusters are transcribed and processed into CRISPR RNA (crRNA). In type II CRISPR systems correct processing of pre-crRNA requires a trans- encoded small RNA (tracrRNA)
   4380..4427    +  CDS            nucleoplasmin NLS: bipartite nuclear localization signal from nucleoplasmin
   4497..5096    +  CDS            PuroR (fragment): puromycin N-acetyltransferase; pac from Streptomyces; confers resistance to puromycin
   5130..5241    +  polyA_signal   bGH poly(A) signal: bovine growth hormone polyadenylation signal
   5346..5486    +  repeat_region  AAV2 ITR: inverted terminal repeat of adeno-associated virus serotype 2 inverted
   5491..5542    -  misc_feature   bom (fragment): basis of mobility region from pBR322
   5561..6016    +  rep_origin     f1 ori (sequence partly withheld): f1 bacteriophage origin of replication; arrow indicates direction of (+) strand synthesis
   6017..6066    -  misc_feature   bom (fragment): basis of mobility region from pBR322
   6168..6203    -  CDS            rop (fragment): Rop protein, which maintains plasmids at low copy number; rop
   6298..6402    +  promoter       AmpR promoter: bla
   6403..7263    +  CDS            AmpR: β-lactamase; bla; confers resistance to ampicillin, carbenicillin, and related antibiotics
   7434..8022    +  rep_origin     ori: high-copy-number ColE1/pMB1/pBR322/pUC origin of replication
>Addgene plasmid #178802 | SaCas9v2-Puro | addgene full sequence | sequence record 354840 | Addgene NGS Result
GAGGGCCTATTTCCCATGATTCCTTCATATTTGCATATACGATACAAGGCTGTTAGAGAGATAATTGGAA
TTAATTTGACTGTAAACACAAAGATATTAGTACAAAATACGTGACGTAGAAAGTAATAATTTCTTGGGTA
GTTTGCAGTTTTAAAATTATGTTTTAAAATGGACTATCATATGCTTACCGTAACTTGAAAGTATTTCGAT
TTCTTGGCTTTATATATCTTGTGGAAAGGACGAAACACCGGGTCTTCGAGAAGACCTGTTTTAGTACTCT
GGAAACAGAATCTACTAAAACAAGGCAAAATGCCGTGTTTATCTCGTCAACTTGTTGGCGAGATTTTTGC
GGCCGCGGTACCCGTTACATAACTTACGGTAAATGGCCCGCCTGGCTGACCGCCCAACGACCCCCGCCCA
TTGACGTCAATAGTAACGCCAATAGGGACTTTCCATTGACGTCAATGGGTGGAGTATTTACGGTAAACTG
CCCACTTGGCAGTACATCAAGTGTATCATATGCCAAGTACGCCCCCTATTGACGTCAATGACGGTAAATG
GCCCGCCTGGCATTGTGCCCAGTACATGACCTTATGGGACTTTCCTACTTGGCAGTACATCTACGTATTA
GTCATCGCTATTACCATGGTCGAGGTGAGCCCCACGTTCTGCTTCACTCTCCCCATCTCCCCCCCCTCCC
CACCCCCAATTTTGTATTTATTTATTTTTTAATTATTTTGTGCAGCGATGGGGGCGGGGGGGGGGGGGGG
GCGCGCGCCAGGCGGGGSGGGGSGGGGCGRGGGGSGGGGCGGGGCGAGGCGGAGAGGTGCGGCGGCAGCC
AATCAGAGCGGCGCGCTCCGAAAGTTTCCTTTTATGGCGAGGCGGCGGCGGCGGCGGCCCTATAAAAAGC
GAAGCGCGCGGCGGGCGGGAGTCGCTGCGCGCTGCCTTCGCCCCGTGCCCCGCTCCGCCGCCGCCTCGCG
CCGCCCGCCCCGGCTCTGACTGACCGCGTTACTCCCACAGGTGAGCGGGCGGGACGGCCCTTCTCCTCCG
GGCTGTAATTAGCTGAGCAAGAGGTAAGGGTTTAAGGGATGGTTGGTTGGTGGGGTATTAATGTTTAATT
ACCTGGAGCACCTGCCTGAAATCACTTTTTTTCAGGTTGGACCGGTGCCACCATGGCCCCAAAGAAGAAG
CGGAAGGTCGGTATCCACGGAGTCCCAGCAGCCAAGCGGAACTACATCCTGGGCCTGGACATCGGCATCA
CCAGCGTGGGCTACGGCATCATCGACTACGAGACACGGGACGTGATCGATGCCGGCGTGCGGCTGTTCAA
AGAGGCCAACGTGGAAAACAACGAGGGCAGGCGGAGCAAGAGAGGCGCCAGAAGGCTGAAGCGGCGGAGG
CGGCATAGAATCCAGAGAGTGAAGAAGCTGCTGTTCGACTACAACCTGCTGACCGACCACAGCGAGCTGA
GCGGCATCAACCCCTACGAGGCCAGAGTGAAGGGCCTGAGCCAGAAGCTGAGCGAGGAAGAGTTCTCTGC
CGCCCTGCTGCACCTGGCCAAGAGAAGAGGCGTGCACAACGTGAACGAGGTGGAAGAGGACACCGGCAAC
GAGCTGTCCACCAAAGAGCAGATCAGCCGGAACAGCAAGGCCCTGGAAGAGAAATACGTGGCCGAACTGC
AGCTGGAACGGCTGAAGAAAGACGGCGAAGTGCGGGGCAGCATCAACAGATTCAAGACCAGCGACTACGT
GAAAGAAGCCAAACAGCTGCTGAAGGTGCAGAAGGCCTACCACCAGCTGGACCAGAGCTTCATCGACACC
TACATCGACCTGCTGGAAACCCGGCGGACCTACTATGAGGGACCTGGCGAGGGCAGCCCCTTCGGCTGGA
AGGACATCAAAGAATGGTACGAGATGCTGATGGGCCACTGCACCTACTTCCCCGAGGAACTGCGGAGCGT
GAAGTACGCCTACAACGCCGACCTGTACAACGCCCTGAACGACCTGAACAATCTCGTGATCACCAGGGAC
GAGAACGAGAAGCTGGAATATTACGAGAAGTTCCAGATCATCGAGAACGTGTTCAAGCAGAAGAAGAAGC
CCACCCTGAAGCAGATCGCCAAAGAAATCCTCGTGAACGAAGAGGATATTAAGGGCTACAGAGTGACCAG
CACCGGCAAGCCCGAGTTCACCAACCTGAAGGTGTACCACGACATCAAGGACATTACCGCCCGGAAAGAG
ATTATTGAGAACGCCGAGCTGCTGGATCAGATTGCCAAGATCCTGACCATCTACCAGAGCAGCGAGGACA
TCCAGGAAGAACTGACCAATCTGAACTCCGAGCTGACCCAGGAAGAGATCGAGCAGATCTCTAATCTGAA
GGGCTATACCGGCACCCACAACCTGAGCCTGAAGGCCATCAACCTGATCCTGGACGAGCTGTGGCACACC
AACGACAACCAGATCGCTATCTTCAACCGGCTGAAGCTGGTGCCCAAGAAGGTGGACCTGTCCCAGCAGA
AAGAGATCCCCACCACCCTGGTGGACGACTTCATCCTGAGCCCCGTCGTGAAGAGAAGCTTCATCCAGAG
CATCAAAGTGATCAACGCCATCATCAAGAAGTACGGCCTGCCCAACGACATCATTATCGAGCTGGCCCGC
GAGAAGAACTCCAAGGACGCCCAGAAAATGATCAACGAGATGCAGAAGCGGAACCGGCAGACCAACGAGC
GGATCGAGGAAATCATCCGGACCACCGGCAAAGAGAACGCCAAGTACCTGATCGAGAAGATCAAGCTGCA
CGACATGCAGGAAGGCAAGTGCCTGTACAGCCTGGAAGCCATCCCTCTGGAAGATCTGCTGAACAACCCC
TTCAACTATGAGGTGGACCACATCATCCCCAGAAGCGTGTCCTTCGACAACAGCTTCAACAACAAGGTGC
TCGTGAAGCAGGAAGAAAACAGCAAGAAGGGCAACCGGACCCCATTCCAGTACCTGAGCAGCAGCGACAG
CAAGATCAGCTACGAAACCTTCAAGAAGCACATCCTGAATCTGGCCAAGGGCAAGGGCAGAATCAGCAAG
ACCAAGAAAGAGTATCTGCTGGAAGAACGGGACATCAACAGGTTCTCCGTGCAGAAAGACTTCATCAACC
GGAACCTGGTGGATACCAGATACGCCACCAGAGGCCTGATGAACCTGCTGCGGAGCTACTTCAGAGTGAA
CAACCTGGACGTGAAAGTGAAGTCCATCAATGGCGGCTTCACCAGCTTTCTGCGGCGGAAGTGGAAGTTT
AAGAAAGAGCGGAACAAGGGGTACAAGCACCACGCCGAGGACGCCCTGATCATTGCCAACGCCGATTTCA
TCTTCAAAGAGTGGAAGAAACTGGACAAGGCCAAAAAAGTGATGGAAAACCAGATGTTCGAGGAAAAGCA
GGCCGAGAGCATGCCCGAGATCGAAACCGAGCAGGAGTACAAAGAGATCTTCATCACCCCCCACCAGATC
AAGCACATTAAGGACTTCAAGGACTACAAGTACAGCCACCGGGTGGACAAGAAGCCTAATAGAGAGCTGA
TTAACGACACCCTGTACTCCACCCGGAAGGACGACAAGGGCAACACCCTGATCGTGAACAATCTGAACGG
CCTGTACGACAAGGACAATGACAAGCTGAAAAAGCTGATCAACAAGAGCCCCGAAAAGCTGCTGATGTAC
CACCACGACCCCCAGACCTACCAGAAACTGAAGCTGATTATGGAACAGTACGGCGACGAGAAGAATCCCC
TGTACAAGTACTACGAGGAAACCGGGAACTACCTGACCAAGTACTCCAAAAAGGACAACGGCCCCGTGAT
CAAGAAGATTAAGTATTACGGCAACAAACTGAACGCCCATCTGGACATCACCGACGACTACCCCAACAGC
AGAAACAAGGTCGTGAAGCTGTCCCTGAAGCCCTACAGATTCGACGTGTACCTGGACAATGGCGTGTACA
AGTTCGTGACCGTGAAGAATCTGGATGTGATCAAAAAAGAAAACTACTACGAAGTGAATAGCAAGTGCTA
TGAGGAAGCTAAGAAGCTGAAGAAGATCAGCAACCAGGCCGAGTTTATCGCCTCCTTCTACAACAACGAT
CTGATCAAGATCAACGGCGAGCTGTATAGAGTGATCGGCGTGAACAACGACCTGCTGAACCGGATCGAAG
TGAACATGATCGACATCACCTACCGCGAGTACCTGGAAAACATGAACGACAAGAGGCCCCCCAGGATCAT
TAAGACAATCGCCTCCAAGACCCAGAGCATTAAGAAGTACAGCACAGACATTCTGGGCAACCTGTATGAA
GTGAAATCTAAGAAGCACCCTCAGATCATCAAAAAGGGCAAAAGGCCGGCGGCCACGAAAAAGGCCGGCC
AGGCAAAAAAGAAAAAGGAATTCGGCAGTGGAGAGGGCAGAGGAAGTCTGCTAACATGCGGTGACGTCGA
GGAGAATCCTGGCCCAATGACCGAGTACAAGCCCACGGTGCGCCTCGCCACCCGCGACGACGTCCCCAGG
GCCGTACGCACCCTCGCCGCCGCGTTCGCCGACTACCCCGCCACGCGCCACACCGTCGATCCGGACCGCC
ACATCGAGCGGGTCACCGAGCTGCAAGAACTCTTCCTCACGCGCGTCGGGCTCGACATCGGCAAGGTGTG
GGTCGCGGACGACGGCGCCGCGGTGGCGGTCTGGACCACGCCGGAGAGCGTCGAAGCGGGGGCGGTGTTC
GCCGAGATCGGCCCGCGCATGGCCGAGTTGAGCGGTTCCCGGCTGGCCGCGCAGCAACAGATGGAAGGCC
TCCTGGCGCCGCACCGGCCCAAGGAGCCCGCGTGGTTCCTGGCCACCGTCGGAGTCTCGCCCGACCACCA
GGGCAAGGGTCTGGGCAGCGCCGTCGTGCTCCCCGGAGTGGAGGCGGCCGAGCGCGCCGGGGTGCCCGCC
TTCCTGGAGACCTCCGCGCCCCGCAACCTCCCCTTCTACGAGCGGCTCGGCTTCACCGTCACCGCCGACG
TCGAGGTGCCCGAAGGACCGCGCACCTGGTGCATGACCCGCAAGCCCGGTGCCTGAGAATTCTAACTAGA
GCTCGCTGATCAGCCTCGACTGTGCCTTCTAGTTGCCAGCCATCTGTTGTTTGCCCCTCCCCCGTGCCTT
CCTTGACCCTGGAAGGTGCCACTCCCACTGTCCTTTCCTAATAAAATGAGGAAATTGCATCGCATTGTCT
GAGTAGGTGTCATTCTATTCTGGGGGGTGGGGTGGGGCAGGACAGCAAGGGGGAGGATTGGGAAGAGAAT
AGCAGGCATGCTGGGGAGCGGCCGCAGGAACCCCTAGTGATGGAGTTGGCCACTCCCTCTCTGCGCGCTC
GCTCGCTCACTGAGGCCGGGCGACCAAAGGTCGCCCGACGCCCGGGCTTTGCCCGGGCGGCCTCAGTGAG
CGAGCGAGCGCGCAGCTGCCTGCAGGGGCGCCTGATGCGGTATTTTCTCCTTACGCATCTGTGCGGTATT
TCACACCGCATA
[95 nt withheld, positions 5543-5637]
T
[46 nt withheld, positions 5639-5684]
C
[141 nt withheld, positions 5686-5826]
CCTTTGACGTTGGAGTCCACGTTCTTT
[37 nt withheld, positions 5854-5890]
ACTCTATCTCGGGCTATTCTTTTGATTTATAAGGGATTTTGCCGATTTCGGTCTATTGGTTAAAAAATGA
GCTGATTTAACAAAAATTTAACGCGAATTTTAACAAAATATTAACGTTTACAATTTTATGGTGCACTCTC
AGTACAATCTGCTCTGATGCCGCATAGTTAAGCCAGCCCCGACACCCGCCAACACCCGCTGACGCGCCCT
GACGGGCTTGTCTGCTCCCGGCATCCGCTTACAGACAAGCTGTGACCGTCTCCGGGAGCTGCATGTGTCA
GAGGTTTTCACCGTCATCACCGAAACGCGCGAGACGAAAGGGCCTCGTGATACGCCTATTTTTATAGGTT
AATGTCATGATAATAATGGTTTCTTAGACGTCAGGTGGCACTTTTCGGGGAAATGTGCGCGGAACCCCTA
TTTGTTTATTTTTCTAAATACATTCAAATATGTATCCGCTCATGAGACAATAACCCTGATAAATGCTTCA
ATAATATTGAAAAAGGAAGAGTATGAGTATTCAACATTTCCGTGTCGCCCTTATTCCCTTTTTTGCGGCA
TTTTGCCTTCCTGTTTTTGCTCACCCAGAAACGCTGGTGAAAGTAAAAGATGCTGAAGATCAGTTGGGTG
CACGAGTGGGTTACATCGAACTGGATCTCAACAGCGGTAAGATCCTTGAGAGTTTTCGCCCCGAAGAACG
TTTTCCAATGATGAGCACTTTTAAAGTTCTGCTATGTGGCGCGGTATTATCCCGTATTGACGCCGGGCAA
GAGCAACTCGGTCGCCGCATACACTATTCTCAGAATGACTTGGTTGAGTACTCACCAGTCACAGAAAAGC
ATCTTACGGATGGCATGACAGTAAGAGAATTATGCAGTGCTGCCATAACCATGAGTGATAACACTGCGGC
CAACTTACTTCTGACAACGATCGGAGGACCGAAGGAGCTAACCGCTTTTTTGCACAACATGGGGGATCAT
GTAACTCGCCTTGATCGTTGGGAACCGGAGCTGAATGAAGCCATACCAAACGACGAGCGTGACACCACGA
TGCCTGTAGCAATGGCAACAACGTTGCGCAAACTATTAACTGGCGAACTACTTACTCTAGCTTCCCGGCA
ACAATTAATAGACTGGATGGAGGCGGATAAAGTTGCAGGACCACTTCTGCGCTCGGCCCTTCCGGCTGGC
TGGTTTATTGCTGATAAATCTGGAGCCGGTGAGCGTGGAAGCCGCGGTATCATTGCAGCACTGGGGCCAG
ATGGTAAGCCCTCCCGTATCGTAGTTATCTACACGACGGGGAGTCAGGCAACTATGGATGAACGAAATAG
ACAGATCGCTGAGATAGGTGCCTCACTGATTAAGCATTGGTAACTGTCAGACCAAGTTTACTCATATATA
CTTTAGATTGATTTAAAACTTCATTTTTAATTTAAAAGGATCTAGGTGAAGATCCTTTTTGATAATCTCA
TGACCAAAATCCCTTAACGTGAGTTTTCGTTCCACTGAGCGTCAGACCCCGTAGAAAAGATCAAAGGATC
TTCTTGAGATCCTTTTTTTCTGCGCGTAATCTGCTGCTTGCAAACAAAAAAACCACCGCTACCAGCGGTG
GTTTGTTTGCCGGATCAAGAGCTACCAACTCTTTTTCCGAAGGTAACTGGCTTCAGCAGAGCGCAGATAC
CAAATACTGTTCTTCTAGTGTAGCCGTAGTTAGGCCACCACTTCAAGAACTCTGTAGCACCGCCTACATA
CCTCGCTCTGCTAATCCTGTTACCAGTGGCTGCTGCCAGTGGCGATAAGTCGTGTCTTACCGGGTTGGAC
TCAAGACGATAGTTACCGGATAAGGCGCAGCGGTCGGGCTGAACGGGGGGTTCGTGCACACAGCCCAGCT
TGGAGCGAACGACCTACACCGAACTGAGATACCTACAGCGTGAGCTATGAGAAAGCGCCACGCTTCCCGA
AGGGAGAAAGGCGGACAGGTATCCGGTAAGCGGCAGGGTCGGAACAGGAGAGCGCACGAGGGAGCTTCCA
GGGGGAAACGCCTGGTATCTTTATAGTCCTGTCGGGTTTCGCCACCTCTGACTTGAGCGTCGATTTTTGT
GATGCTCGTCAGGGGGGCGGAGCCTATGGAAAAACGCCAGCAACGCGGCCTTTTTACGGTTCCTGGCCTT
TTGCTGGCCTTTTGCTCACATGT
